>Addgene plasmid #173506 | pICSL86977OD:PITG_00582 | addgene full sequence | sequence record 342111 | Addgene NGS Result
AAAGGCCGCTTGTAGCCTTCCATCCGTGACCTCAATGCGCTGCTTAACCAGCTCCACCAGGTCGGCGGTG
GCCCATATGTCGTAAGGGCTTGGCTGCACCGGAATCAGCACGAAGTCGGCTGCCTTGATCGCGGACACAG
CCAAGTCCGCCGCCTGGGGCGCTCCGTCGATCACTACGAAGTCGCGCCGGCCGATGGCCTTCACGTCGCG
GTCAATCGTCGGGCGGTCGATGCCGACAACGGTTAGCGGTTGATCTTCCCGCACGGCCGCCCAATCGCGG
GCACTGCCCTGGGGATCGGAATCGACTAACAGAACATCGGCCCCGGCGAGTTGCAGGGCGCGGGCTAGAT
GGGTTGCGATGGTCGTCTTGCCTGACCCGCCTTTCTGGTTAAGTACAGCGATAACCTTCATGCGTTCCCC
TTGCGTATTTGTTTATTTACTCATCGCATCATATACGCAGCGACCGCATGACGCAAGCTGTTTTACTCAA
ATACACATCACCTTTTTAGACGGCGGCGCTCGGTTTCTTCAGCGGCCAAGCTGGCCGGCCAGGCCGCCAG
CTTGGCATCAGACAAACCGGCCAGGATTTCATGCAGCCGCACGGCTGACTCCCGAGGGGAACCCTGTGGT
TGGCATGCACATACAAATGGACGAACGGATAAACCTTTTCACGCCCTTTTAAATATCCGATTATTCTAAT
AAACGCTCTTTTCTCTTAGGTTTACCCGCCAATATATCCTGTCAAACACTGATAGTTTAAACGGATCACT
TCGTGTCCCTCGGTCACATGTGCATCCTCTAGTAGCGGTCCTGCTGAGCCTCGACATGTTGTCGCAAAAT
TCGCCCTGGACCCGCCCAACGATTTGTCGTCACTGTCAAGGTTTGACCTGCACTTCATTTGGGGCCCACA
TACACCAAAAAAATGCTGCATAATTCTCGGGGCAGCAAGTCGGTTACCCGGCCGCCGTGCTGGACCGGGT
TGAATGGTGCCCGTAACTTTCGGTAGAGCGGACGGCCAATACTCAACTTCAAGGAATCTCACCCATGCGC
GCCGGCGGGGAACCGGAGTTCCCTTCAGTGAGCGTTATTAGTTCGCCGCTCGGTGTGTCGTAGATACTAG
CCCCTGGGGCACTTTTGAAATTTGAATAAGATTTATGTAATCAGTCTTTTAGGTTTGACCGGTTCTGCCG
CTTTTTTTAAAATTGGATTTGTAATAATAAAACGCAATTGTTTGTTATTGTGGCGCTCTATCATAGATGT
CGCTATAAACCTATTCAGCACAATATATTGTTTTCATTTTAATATTGTACATATAAGTAGTAGGGTACAA
TCAGTAAATTGAACGGAGAATATTATTCATAAAAATACGATAGTAACGGGTGATATATTCATTAGAATGA
ACCGAAACCGGCGGTAAGGATCTGAGCTACACATGCTCAGGTTTTTTACAACGTGCACAACAGAATTGAA
AGCAAATATCATGCGATCATAGGCTTCTCGCATATCTCATTAAAGCAGGACAAGCTCAAGCGTCAAGCTT
CTCAAGCAACTTTGGGTACCTAGCGTAGTAGATAGTCCTGTAGTTCTTGTAGTGCTTGTAGTTCACTGAA
GTAGTAGGATAGATTCCCTTCTTAGCCAACTCCTTGAACTTGAACTTTTTGTACACGTCGTCAGGAGTCA
TCTCTGCCATCAACCACCTGTTGTACATCTTGTCGTCCTTAGCAGCCTGTTTAGCCAACTTCTCCAACTC
GTTCTGCTGCAAAGCCTTAAGCTGCTGAGCAGCCTTCTCGTTCTTTGCCTTCAAGTTCTGCTCAGCCTTG
ATAGCCTGGTCCTTCACCTTCTGCTCTGCCTTCACTGCCTTTGCCTGCAACTTAGCCTCGATCTTAGACA
ATTTTTCTTTAGTGTTTGACATCTCCTTAGCCTGCTTAGCAACCAACTTCTCCTTAGGAGTGATCTTTGA
CCTAGCTGCCCAGTTCAACTTCATAAATGACAACTCAGACTTCAAAGCGTCCACTGCTCCCATTGTATCG
ATAATTGTAAATGTAATTGTAATGTTGTTTGTTGTTTGTTGTTGTTGGTAATTGTTGTAAAAATGAGCTC
TTATACTCGAGCGTGTCCTCTCCAAATGAAATGAACTTCCTTATATAGAGGAAGGGTCTTGCGAAGGATA
GTGGGATTGTGCGTCATCCCTTACGTCAGTGGAGATGTCACATCAATCCACTTGCTTTGTAGACGTGGTT
GGAACCTCTTCTTTTTCCACGATGCTCCTCGTGGGTGGGGGTCCATCTTTGGGACCACTGTCGGCAGAGA
GATCTTGAATGATAGCCTTTCCTTTATCGCAATGATGGCATTTGTAGGAGCCACCTTCCTTTTCTACTGT
CCTTTCGATGAAGTGACAGATAGCTGGGCAATGGAATCCGAGGAGGTTTCCCGAAATTATCCTTTGTTGA
AAAGTCTCAATAGCCCTTTGATCTTCTGAGACTGTATCTTTGACATTTTTGGAGTAGACCAGAGTGTCGT
GCTCCACCATGTTGACGAAGATTTTCTTCTTGTCATTGAGTCGTAAAAGACTCTGTATGAACTGTTCGCC
AGTCTTGACGGCGAGTTCTGTTAGATCCTCGATTTGAATCTTAGACTCCATGCATGGCCTTAGATTCAGT
AGGAACTACCTTTTTAGAGACTCCAATCTCTATTACTTGCCTTGGTTTATGAAGCAAGCCTTGAATCGTC
CATACTGGAATAGTACTTCTGATCTTGAGAAATATGTCTTTCTCTGTGTTCTTGATGCAATTAGTCCTGA
ATCTTTTGACTGCATCTTTAACCTTCTTGGGAAGGTATTTGATCTCCTGGAGATTGTTACTCGGGTAGAT
CGTCTTGATGAGACTTGCTGCGTAGGCCTCTCTAACCATCTGTGGGTCAGCATTCTTTCTGAAATTGAAG
AGGCTAACCTTCTCATTATCAGTGGTGAACATAGTGTCGTCACCTTCACCTTCGAACTTCCTTCCTAGAT
CGTAAAGATAGAGGAAATCGTCCATTGTAATCTCCGGGGCAAAGGAGATCTCTTTTGGGGCTGGATCACT
GCTGGGCCTTTTGGTTCCTAGCGTGAGCCAGTGGGCTTTTTGCTTTGGTGGGCTTGTTAGGGCCTTAGCA
AAGCTCTTGGGCTTGAGTTGAGCTTCTCCTTTGGGGATGAAGTTCAACCTGTCTGTTTGCTGACTTGTTG
TGTACGCGTCAGCTGCTGCTCTTGCCTCTGTAATAGTGGCAAATTTCTTGTGTGCAACTCCGGGAACGCC
GTTTGTTGCCGCCTTTGTACAACCCCAGTCATCGTATATACCGGCATGTGGACCGTTATACACAACGTAG
TAGTTGATATGAGGGTGTTGAATACCCGATTCTGCTCTGAGAGGAGCAACTGTGCTGTTAAGCTCAGATT
TTTGTGGGATTGGAATTCCTCCAAGCTTGAATTCTTGCAGCGCTCCAATTCAGCAAGCGTCGATCTAGTA
ACATAGATGACACCGCGCGCGATAATTTATCCTAGTTTGCGCGCTATATTTTGTTTTCTATCGCGTATTA
AATGTATAATTGCGGGACTCTAATCATAAAAACCCATCTCATAAATAACGTCATGCATTACATGTTAATT
ATTACATGCTTAACGTAATTCAACAGAAATTATATGATAATCATCGCAAGACCGGCAACAGGATTCAATC
TTAAGAAACTTTATTGCCAAATGTTTGAACGATCTGCTTGACTCTAGATCCAGAGTCCCGCTCAAATCTC
AGTCACAGGAAGAACAGGTCTAGGAGGAACAGGAAGAGAGAAATCAAGCTGCCAGAATCCCACATCATGC
CAATTTCCATGTTTGAAACCAGCAGCTCTAAGCATTCCCCTAGGAGCATAACCAAGAGCCTCATGCATCC
TCACAGAAGGATCATTAGGAAGTCCAATCACAGCAACCACAGACTTGAAACCCTGAGCCTCCAAAGACTT
CAAAAGATGAGTGTAAAGAGTAGATCCAAGACCAGTTCTTTGATGCCTAGGAGACACGTAAACAGTAGAC
TCAGCAGTCCAATCGTAAGCATTCCTAGCCTTCCAAGGACCAGCATAAGCAATACCAGCCACTTCACCAT
CCACTTCAGCAACAAGCCAAGGATACCTCTCTCTAAGCCTCACAAGATCATCAGTCCACTCTTGTGGTTC
TTGAGGCTCAGTCCTGAAATTCACAGTAGAAGTCTCAATGTAATGATTCACAATAGTGCACACAGCAGGC
ATATCAGCCTCAGTAGCCCTTCTAATATCAGCAGGCCTTCTTTCAGGAGACATGCGAAACGATCCAGATC
CGGTGCAGATTATTTGGATTGAGAGTGAATATGAGACTCTAATTGGATACCGAGGGGAATTTATGGAACG
TCAGTGGAGCATTTTGACAAGAAATATTTGCTAGCTGATAGTGACCTTAGGCGACTTTTGAACGCGCAAT
AATGGTTTCTGACGTATGTGCTTAGCTCATTAAACTCCAGAAACCCGCGGCTGAGTGGCTCCTTCAACGT
TGCGGTTCTGTCAGTTCCAAACGTAAAACGGCTTGTCCCGCGTCATCGGCGGGGGTCATAACGTGACTCC
CTTAATTCTCCGCTCCGGATCCGAATTCGGCACAGAGTGTTCAACCCCAGTACATTAAAAACGTCCGCAA
TGTGTTATTAAGTTGTCTAAGCGTCAATTTGTTTACACCACAATATATCCTGCCACCAGCCAGCCAACAG
CTCCCCGACCGGCAGCTCGGCACAAAATCACCACTCGATACAGGCAGCCCATCAACCATGACTACTGTCC
GGTCCAACAGATCCGAGCAGGAACCGTAAAAAGGCCGCGTTGCTGGCGTTTTTCCATAGGCTCCGCCCCC
CTGACGAGCATCACAAAAATCGACGCTCAAGTCAGAGGTGGCGAAACCCGACAGGACTATAAAGATACCA
GGCGTTTCCCCCTGGAAGCTCCCTCGTGCGCTCTCCTGTTCCGACCCTGCCGCTTACCGGATACCTGTCC
GCCTTTCTCCCTTCGGGAAGCGTGGCGCTTTCTCATAGCTCACGCTGTAGGTATCTCAGTTCGGTGTAGG
TCGTTCGCTCCAAGCTGGGCTGTGTGCACGAACCCCCCGTTCAGCCCGACCGCTGCGCCTTATCCGGTAA
CTATCGTCTTGAGTCCAACCCGGTAAGACACGACTTATCGCCACTGGCAGCAGCCACTGGTAACAGGATT
AGCAGAGCGAGGTATGTAGGCGGTGCTACAGAGTTCTTGAAGTGGTGGCCTAACTACGGCTACACTAGAA
GAACAGTATTTGGTATCTGCGCTCTGCTGAAGCCAGTTACCTTCGGAAAAAGAGTTGGTAGCTCTTGATC
CGGCAAACAAACCACCGCTGGTAGCGGTGGTTTTTTTGTTTGCAAGCAGCAGATTACGCGCAGAAAAAAA
GGATCTCAAGAAGATCCTTTGATCTTTTCTACGGGGTCTGACGCTCAGTGGAACGAAAACTCACGTTAAG
GGATTTTGGTCATGAGATTATCAAAAAGGATCTTCACCTAGATCCTTTTAAATTAAAAATGAAGTTTTAA
ATCAATCTAAAGTATATATGAGTAAACTTGGTCTGACAGCTAAAACAATTCATCCAGTAAAATATAATAT
TTTATTTTCTCCCAATCAGGCTTGATCCCCAGTAAGTCAAAAAATAGCTCGACATACTGTTCTTCCCCGA
TATCCTCCCTGAGCGACCGGACGCAGAAGGCAATGTCATACCACTTGTCCGCCCTGCCGCTTCTCCCAAG
ATCAATAAAGCCACTTACTTTGCCATCTTTCACAAAGATGTTGCTGTCTCCCAGGTCGCCGTGGGAAAAG
ACAAGTTCCTCTTCGGGCTTTTCCGTCTTTAAAAAATCATACAGCTCGCGCGGATCTTTAAATGGAGTGT
CCTCTTCCCAGTTTTCGCAATCCACATCGGCCAGATCGTTATTCAGTAAGTAATCCAATTCGGCTAAGCG
GCTGTCTAAGCTATTCGTATAGGGACAATCCGATATGTCGATGGAGTGAAAGAGCCTGATGCACTCCGCA
TACAGCTCGATAATCTTTTCAGGGCTTTGTTCATCTTCATACTCTTCCGAGCAAAGGACGCCATCGGCCT
CACTCATGAGCAGATTGCTCCAGCCATCATGCCGTTCAAAGTGCAGGACCTTTGGAACAGGCAGCTTTCC
TTCCAGCCATAGCATCATGTCCTTTTCCCGTTCCACATCATAGGTGGTCCCTTTATACCGGCTGTCCGTC
ATTTTTAAATATAGGTTTTCATTTTCTCCCACCAGCTTATATACCTTAGCAGGAGACATTCCTTCCGTAT
CTTTTACGCAGCGGTATTTTTCGATCAGTTTTTTCAATTCCGGTGATATTCTCATTTTAGCCATACTCTT
CCTTTTTCAATATTATTGAAGCATTTATCAGGGTTATTGTCTCATGAGCGGATACATATTTGAATGTATT
TAGAAAAATAAACAAATAGGGGTTCCGCGCACTCGGAGCCTTGATGTGGGCGCTTTTTGCAGCTGTTCGG
CTGTGCGCTGGCCAGACAGTTATGCACAGGCCAGGCGGGTTTTAAGAGTTTTAATAAGTTTTAAAGAGTT
TTAGGCGGAAAAATCGCCTTTTTTCTCTTTTATATCAGTCACTTACATGTGTGACCGGTTCCCAATGTAC
GGCTTTGGGTTCCCAATGTACGGGTTCCGGTTCCCAATGTACGGCTTTGGGTTCCCAATGTACGTGCTAT
CCACAGGAAAGAAGCTTTTTCGACCTTTTTCCCCTGCTAGGGCAATTTGCCCTAGCATCTGCTCCGTACA
TTAGGAACCGGCGGATGCTTCGCCCTCGATCAGGTTGCGGTAGCGCATGACTAGGATCGGGCCAGCCTGC
CCCGCCTCCTCCTTCAAATCGTACTCCGGCAGGTCATTTGACCCGATCAGCTTGCGCACGGTGAAACAGA
ACTTCTTGAACTCTCCGGCGCTGCCACTGCGTTCGTAGATCGTCTTGAACAACCATCTGGCTTCTGCCTT
GCCTGCGGCGCGGCGTGCCAGGCGGTAGAGAAAACGGCCGATGCCGGGATCGATCAAAAAGTAATCGGGG
TGAACCGTCAGCACGTCCGGGTTCTTGCCTTCTGTGATCTCGCGGTACATCCAATCAGCTAGCTCGATCT
CGATGTACTCCGGCCGCCCGGTTTCGCTCTTTACGATCTTGTAGCGGCTAATCAAGGCTTCACCCTCGGA
TACCGTCACCAGGCGGCCGTTCTTGGCCTTCTTCGTACGCTGCATGGCAACGTGCGTGGTGTTTAACCGA
ATGCAGGTTTCTACCAGGTCGTCTTTCTGCTTTCCGCCATCGGCTCGCCGGCAGAACTTGAGTACGTCCG
CAACGTGTGGACGGAACACGCGGCCGGGCTTGTCTCCCTTCCCTTCCCGGTATCGGTTCATGGATTCGGT
TAGATGGGAAACCGCCATCAGTACCAGGTCGTAATCCCACACACTGGCCATGCCGGCCGGCCCTGCGGAA
ACCTCTACGTGCCCGTCTGGAAGCTCGTAGCGGATCACCTCGCCAGCTCGTCGGTCACGCTTCGACAGAC
GGAAAACGGCCACGTCCATGATGCTGCGACTATCGCGGGTGCCCACGTCATAGAGCATCGGAACGAAAAA
ATCTGGTTGCTCGTCGCCCTTGGGCGGCTTCCTAATCGACGACGCACCGGCTGCCGGCGGTTGCCGGGAT
TCTTTGCGGATTCGATCAGCGGCCGCTTGCCACGATTCACCGGGGCGTGCTTCTGCCTCGATGCGTTGCC
GCTGGGCGGCCTGCGCGGCCTTCAACTTCTCCACCAGGTCATCACCCAGCGCCGCGCCGATTTGTACCGG
GCCGGATGGTTTGCGACCGCTCACGCCGATTCCTCGGGCTTGGGGGTTCCAGTGCCATTGCAGGGCCGGC
AGACAACCCAGCCGCTTACGCCTGGCCAACCGCCCGTTCCTCCACACATGGGGCATTCCACGGCGTCGGT
GCCTGGTTGTTCTTGATTTTCCATGCCGCCTCCTTTAGCCGCTAAAATTCATCTACTCATTTATTCATTT
GCTCATTTACTCTGGTAGCTGCGCGATGTATTCAGATAGCAGCTCGGTAATGGTCTTGCCTTGGCGTACC
GCGTACATCTTCAGCTTGGTGTGATCCTCCGCCGGCAACTGAAAGTTGACCCGCTTCATGGCTGGCGTGT
CTGCCAGGCTGGCCAACGTTGCAGCCTTGCTGCTGCGTGCGCTCGGACGGCCGGCACTTAGCGTGTTTGT
GCTTTTGCTCATTTTCTCTTTACCTCATTAACTCAAATGAGTTTTGATTTAATTTCAGCGGCCAGCGCCT
GGACCTCGCGGGCAGCGTCGCCCTCGGGTTCTGATTCAAGAACGGTTGTGCCGGCGGCGGCAGTGCCTGG
GTAGCTCACGCGCTGCGTGATACGGGACTCAAGAATGGGCAGCTCGTACCCGGCCAGCGCCTCGGCAACC
TCACCGCCGATGCGCGTGCCTTTGATCGCCCGCGACACGAC
Features (pLannotate 1.2.2; 17 found; start..end, strand, type, name):
    720..744     -  misc_feature   RB T-DNA repeat: right border repeat from nopaline C58 T-DNA
    811..1518    -  terminator     OCS terminator: octopine synthase terminator
   1529..2020    -  CDS            RXLRD_PHYIT (fragment): Experimental evidence at transcript level: Swiss-Prot protein existence level 2. Effector that might be involved in host plant infection. From Phytophthora infestans (strain T30-4) (Potato late blight fungus).
   2032..2085    -  misc_feature   TMV Ω: translational enhancer from the tobacco mosaic virus 5'-leader sequence (Gallie et al., 1988)
   2114..2459    -  promoter       CaMV 35S promoter: strong constitutive promoter from cauliflower mosaic virus
   2116..2162    -  promoter       minimal CaMV 35S promoter: minimal 35S promoter from cauliflower mosaic virus
   2643..3449    -  CDS            IBMP_CAMVB (fragment): Experimental evidence at protein level: Swiss-Prot protein existence level 1. Enhances the ribosomal termination-reinitiation event leading to the translation of major open reading frames on the polycistronic viral RNAs. From Cauliflower mosaic virus (strain Bari 1) (CaMV).
   3492..3744    -  terminator     NOS terminator: nopaline synthase terminator and poly(A) signal
   3775..4323    -  CDS            bar: PAT_STRHY - Experimental evidence at protein level: Swiss-Prot protein existence level 1. Inactivates phosphinothricin (PPT) by transfer of an acetyl group from acetyl CoA. Can also acetylate demethylphosphinothricin but not PTT or glutamate. This enzyme is an effector of phosphinothricin tripeptide (PTT or bialaphos) resistance. From Streptomyces hygroscopicus. Introduced by genetic manipulation and expressed in glufosinate-tolerant maize by Dekalb Genetics.
   4344..4526    -  promoter       NOS promoter: nopaline synthase promoter NOS promoter
   4721..4745    -  misc_feature   LB T-DNA repeat: left border repeat from nopaline C58 T-DNA
   4881..5469    -  rep_origin     ori: high-copy-number ColE1/pMB1/pBR322/pUC origin of replication
   5640..6434    -  CDS            KanR: aminoglycoside phosphotransferase; aphA-3; confers resistance to kanamycin
   6435..6539    -  promoter       AmpR promoter: bla
   6601..6795    -  rep_origin     pVS1 oriV: origin of replication for the Pseudomonas plasmid pVS1 (Heeb et al., 2000)
   6861..7934    -  CDS            pVS1 RepA: replication protein from the Pseudomonas plasmid pVS1 (Heeb et al., 2000)
   8363..411     -  CDS            pVS1 StaA (across the origin): stability protein from the Pseudomonas plasmid pVS1 (Heeb et al., 2000)
