[The description below was written by a language model from this plasmid's Addgene catalogue record and pLannotate feature annotations shown in this document.]
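Description:
pICSL86977OD:PITG_00582 is a binary plant expression plasmid built on the pICSL86977OD backbone, designed to be moved into Agrobacterium and used for transient expression of its insert in plant tissue by agro-infiltration. It replicates to high copy in E. coli through a ColE1/pUC-type origin. The pVS1 oriV, RepA replication protein and StaA stability protein provide replication and stable maintenance in Agrobacterium. Bacterial selection is by kanamycin, conferred by an aphA-3 aminoglycoside phosphotransferase gene, which appears to be driven by the adjacent bla (AmpR) promoter.

Between the nopaline-type left and right T-DNA border repeats lie two plant cassettes. Next to the right border, the CaMV 35S promoter is followed by the tobacco mosaic virus Ω leader, a translational enhancer. Together they drive PITG_00582 from Phytophthora infestans strain T30-4, and transcription ends at the octopine synthase terminator. The annotation matches this coding region to a fragment of an RXLR-type effector thought to be involved in host plant infection. No epitope tag or reporter fusion is annotated. A stretch upstream of the promoter is flagged as a fragment of a cauliflower mosaic virus protein, and it most likely reflects extended 35S upstream sequence rather than an intended coding element. Next to the left border, a NOS promoter–bar–NOS terminator cassette encodes phosphinothricin acetyltransferase, giving Basta (glufosinate) resistance should plant selection be wanted.

The sequenced record is 8,581 nt, slightly shorter than the listed size of the empty backbone, presumably because the insert replaced a cloning cassette. The cloning sites are not recorded. The associated work concerns pathogen effectors that suppress an NLR immune receptor network, so in planta testing of this oomycete effector is a plausible use.
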