Addgene plasmid #173506: pICSL86977OD:PITG_00582
Purpose: This is a binary plasmid that can be transferred into Agrobacterium and used to transiently express the protein encoded by the insert in plants by agro-infiltration.
Depositing lab: Sophien Kamoun. Depositing organization: Sainsbury Laboratory, Norwich. Publication: Plant pathogens convergently evolved to counteract redundant nodes of an NLR immune receptor network. Derevnina L, Contreras MP, Adachi H, Upson J, Vergara Cruces A, Xie R, Sklenar J, Menke FLH, Mugford ST, MacLean D, Ma W, Hogenhout SA, Goverse A, Maqbool A, Wu CH, Kamoun S. PLoS Biol. 2021 Aug 23;19(8):e3001136. doi: 10.1371/journal.pbio.3001136. PubMed 34424903.
Backbone
  Vector backbone: pICSL86977OD
  Backbone manufacturer: Youles SynBio plasmids
  Backbone size w/o insert (bp): 8678
  Vector type: Plant Expression
  Selectable markers: Basta
Growth in bacteria
  Bacterial resistance: Kanamycin, 50 μg/mL
  Growth temperature: 37°C
  Growth strain: DH5alpha
  Copy number: High Copy
Gene/Insert
  Gene/Insert name: PITG_00582_T30-4
  Species: Phytophthora infestans
  Promoter: 35S
  Cloning method: Restriction Enzyme; 5′ cloning site unknown (unknown if destroyed); 3′ cloning site unknown (unknown if destroyed)
Terms and licenses: Academic/Nonprofit Terms; Industry Terms: Not Available to Industry
How to cite: pICSL86977OD:PITG_00582 was a gift from Sophien Kamoun (Addgene plasmid # 173506 ; http://n2t.net/addgene:173506 ; RRID:Addgene_173506)
