>Addgene plasmid #173506 | pICSL86977OD:PITG_00582 | depositor partial sequence | sequence record 336537 | CDS of PITG_00582_T30-4
ATGGGAGCAGTGGACGCTTTGAAGTCTGAGTTGTCATTTATGAAGTTGAACTGGGCAGCTAGGTCAAAGA
TCACTCCTAAGGAGAAGTTGGTTGCTAAGCAGGCTAAGGAGATGTCAAACACTAAAGAAAAATTGTCTAA
GATCGAGGCTAAGTTGCAGGCAAAGGCAGTGAAGGCAGAGCAGAAGGTGAAGGACCAGGCTATCAAGGCT
GAGCAGAACTTGAAGGCAAAGAACGAGAAGGCTGCTCAGCAGCTTAAGGCTTTGCAGCAGAACGAGTTGG
AGAAGTTGGCTAAACAGGCTGCTAAGGACGACAAGATGTACAACAGGTGGTTGATGGCAGAGATGACTCC
TGACGACGTGTACAAAAAGTTCAAGTTCAAGGAGTTGGCTAAGAAGGGAATCTATCCTACTACTTCAGTG
AACTACAAGCACTACAAGAACTACAGGACTATCTACTACGCTAGGTACCCAAAGTTGCTTGAGAAGCTTG
ACGCTTGA
